Addgene plasmid #152970: pGBW-m4133544
Purpose: Mammalian expression plasmid for SARS-CoV-2 nsp2
Depositing lab: Ginkgo Bioworks & Benjie Chen. Depositing organization: Ginkgo Bioworks.
Backbone
  Vector backbone: pTwist_CMV_Puro_6
  Backbone size w/o insert (bp): 6080
  Vector type: Mammalian Expression
  Selectable markers: Puromycin
Growth in bacteria
  Bacterial resistance: Ampicillin, 100 μg/mL
  Growth temperature: 37°C
  Growth strain: DH5alpha
  Copy number: High Copy
Gene/Insert
  Gene/Insert name: SARS-CoV-2 nsp2
  Species: Severe acute respiratory syndrome coronavirus 2
  Insert size (bp): 1907
  Mutation: wt
  Entrez Gene: ORF1ab (a.k.a. GU280_gp01)
  Promoter: CMV
  Tag / fusion protein: Cleavable TEV;V5 (C terminal on backbone)
  Cloning method: Unknown
Resource information
  A portion of this plasmid was derived from a plasmid made by: GinkgoBioworks
Depositor comments: NCBI reference sequence: YP_009725298.1
How to cite: pGBW-m4133544 was a gift from Ginkgo Bioworks & Benjie Chen (Addgene plasmid # 152970)
