[The description below was written by a language model from this plasmid's Addgene catalogue record and pLannotate feature annotations shown in this document.]
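Description:
pGBW-m4133544 is a mammalian expression plasmid built on the pTwist_CMV_Puro_6 backbone for producing SARS-CoV-2 non-structural protein 2 (nsp2) in cultured cells. It is propagated in E. coli as a high-copy plasmid through a ColE1/pUC-type origin and selected with ampicillin via the AmpR β-lactamase gene. The insert is a wild-type nsp2 coding sequence of about 1.9 kb, corresponding to a segment of the ORF1a/ORF1ab polyprotein. The automated annotation recognises it as a fragment of that polyprotein, and the nsp10 function text attached to that hit is generic to the polyprotein entry rather than a description of this insert.

In the depositor's full sequence, the CMV immediate-early enhancer and promoter elements sit at the end of the circular map, directly upstream of the nsp2 open reading frame, which is followed by an SV40 polyadenylation signal. The catalogue entry states that the backbone supplies a C-terminal V5 epitope tag preceded by a TEV protease cleavage site, allowing detection or pull-down of the protein and removal of the tag, although these short elements are not called in the feature table. A separate cassette uses the human ubiquitin C promoter to drive puromycin N-acetyltransferase with a synthetic poly(A) signal, so transfected cells can be selected with puromycin. β-globin insulator elements and bacterial and T7 terminators flank the units, which should limit transcriptional read-through between them.

The repository's sequencing-derived record is only about 4.6 kb. It covers the backbone portion (UbC promoter, PuroR, AmpR, ori) but not the CMV–nsp2 region, so it represents only part of the roughly 8 kb construct.
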