Features (pLannotate 1.2.2; 19 found; start..end, strand, type, name):
      8..1915    +  CDS            R1A_SARS2 (fragment): Experimental evidence at protein level: Swiss-Prot protein existence level 1. [Non-structural protein 10]: Plays a pivotal role in viral transcription by stimulating both nsp14 3'-5' exoribonuclease and nsp16 2'-O-methyltransferase activities. Therefore plays an essential role in viral mRNAs cap methylation. From Severe acute respiratory syndrome coronavirus 2 (2019-nCoV) (SARS-CoV-2).
   2031..2152    -  polyA_signal   SV40 poly(A) signal: SV40 polyadenylation signal
   2175..2244    -  CDS            large T antigen (fragment): large T antigen from SV40 (simian virus 40)
   2267..2313    +  terminator     T7 terminator: transcription terminator for bacteriophage T7 RNA polymerase
   2343..2479    +  terminator     rrnG terminator: transcription terminator from the E. coli ribosomal RNA rrnG operon (Albrechtsen et al., 1991)
   2524..2595    +  misc_feature   3' β-globin insulator: insulator downstream of the human β-globin locus (Farrell et al., 2002)
   2821..3409    -  rep_origin     ori: high-copy-number ColE1/pMB1/pBR322/pUC origin of replication
   3581..3645    -  CDS            bla(M) (fragment): β-lactamase lacking the signal sequence; bla(M); allows cytosolic expression of β-lactamase
   3909..5118    +  promoter       UbC promoter: human ubiquitin C promoter
   5122..5719    +  CDS            PuroR (fragment): puromycin N-acetyltransferase; pac from Streptomyces; confers resistance to puromycin
   5748..5796    +  polyA_signal   poly(A) signal: synthetic polyadenylation signal
   6062..6922    +  CDS            AmpR: β-lactamase; bla; confers resistance to ampicillin, carbenicillin, and related antibiotics
   6935..7071    +  terminator     rrnG terminator: transcription terminator from the E. coli ribosomal RNA rrnG operon (Albrechtsen et al., 1991)
   7216..7287    +  misc_feature   5' β-globin insulator: insulator upstream of the human β-globin locus (Farrell et al., 2002)
   7292..7338    -  terminator     T7 terminator: transcription terminator for bacteriophage T7 RNA polymerase
   7356..7404    -  polyA_signal   poly(A) signal: synthetic polyadenylation signal
   7485..7788    +  enhancer       CMV enhancer: human cytomegalovirus immediate early enhancer
   7861..7878    -  promoter       CMV promoter (fragment): human cytomegalovirus (CMV) immediate early promoter
   7941..7992    +  promoter       CMVd2 promoter: truncated human cytomegalovirus (CMV) immediate early promoter that yields moderately reduced expression relative to the full-length promoter
>Addgene plasmid #152970 | pGBW-m4133544 | depositor full sequence | sequence record 295982 | Full Sequence
CACCATGTACACTCGCTATGTCGATAACAACTTCTGTGGCCCTGATGGCTACCCTCTTGAGTGCATTAAA
GACCTTCTAGCACGTGCTGGTAAAGCTTCATGCACTTTGTCCGAACAACTGGACTTTATTGACACTAAGA
GGGGTGTATACTGCTGCCGTGAACATGAGCATGAAATTGCTTGGTACACGGAACGTTCTGAAAAGAGCTA
TGAATTGCAGACACCTTTTGAAATTAAATTGGCAAAGAAATTTGACACCTTCAATGGGGAATGTCCAAAT
TTTGTATTTCCCTTAAATTCCATAATCAAGACTATTCAACCAAGGGTTGAAAAGAAAAAGCTTGATGGCT
TTATGGGTAGAATTCGATCTGTCTATCCAGTTGCGTCACCAAATGAATGCAACCAAATGTGCCTTTCAAC
TCTCATGAAGTGTGATCATTGTGGTGAAACTTCATGGCAGACGGGCGATTTTGTTAAAGCCACTTGCGAA
TTTTGTGGCACTGAGAATTTGACTAAAGAAGGTGCCACTACTTGTGGTTACTTACCCCAAAATGCTGTTG
TTAAAATTTATTGTCCAGCATGTCACAATTCAGAAGTAGGACCTGAGCATAGTCTTGCCGAATACCATAA
TGAATCTGGCTTGAAAACCATTCTTCGTAAGGGTGGTCGCACTATTGCCTTTGGAGGCTGTGTGTTCTCT
TATGTTGGTTGCCATAACAAGTGTGCCTATTGGGTTCCACGTGCTAGCGCTAACATAGGTTGTAACCATA
CAGGTGTTGTTGGAGAAGGTTCCGAAGGTCTTAATGACAACCTTCTTGAAATACTCCAAAAAGAGAAAGT
CAACATCAATATTGTTGGTGACTTTAAACTTAATGAAGAGATCGCCATTATTTTGGCATCTTTTTCTGCT
TCCACAAGTGCTTTTGTGGAAACTGTGAAAGGTTTGGATTATAAAGCATTCAAACAAATTGTTGAATCCT
GTGGTAATTTTAAAGTTACAAAAGGAAAAGCTAAAAAAGGTGCCTGGAATATTGGTGAACAGAAATCAAT
ACTGAGTCCTCTTTATGCATTTGCATCAGAGGCTGCTCGTGTTGTACGATCAATTTTCTCCCGCACTCTT
GAAACTGCTCAAAATTCTGTGCGTGTTTTACAGAAGGCCGCTATAACAATACTAGATGGAATTTCACAGT
ATTCACTGAGACTCATTGATGCTATGATGTTCACATCTGATTTGGCTACTAACAATCTAGTTGTAATGGC
CTACATTACAGGTGGTGTTGTTCAGTTGACTTCGCAGTGGCTAACTAACATCTTTGGCACTGTTTATGAA
AAACTCAAACCCGTCCTTGATTGGCTTGAAGAGAAGTTTAAGGAAGGTGTAGAGTTTCTTAGAGACGGTT
GGGAAATTGTTAAATTTATCTCAACCTGTGCTTGTGAAATTGTCGGTGGACAAATTGTCACCTGTGCAAA
GGAAATTAAGGAGAGTGTTCAGACATTCTTTAAGCTTGTAAATAAATTTTTGGCTTTGTGTGCTGACTCT
ATCATTATTGGTGGAGCTAAACTTAAAGCCTTGAATTTAGGTGAAACATTTGTCACGCACTCAAAGGGAT
TGTACAGAAAGTGTGTTAAATCCAGAGAAGAAACTGGCCTACTCATGCCTCTAAAAGCCCCAAAAGAAAT
TATCTTCTTAGAGGGAGAAACACTTCCCACAGAAGTGTTAACAGAGGAAGTTGTCTTGAAAACTGGTGAT
TTACAACCATTAGAACAACCTACTAGTGAAGCTGTTGAAGCTCCATTGGTTGGTACACCAGTTTGTATTA
ACGGGCTTATGTTGCTCGAAATCAAAGACACAGAAAAGTACTGTGCCCTTGCACCTAATATGATGGTAAC
AAACAATACCTTCACACTCAAAGGCGAAAACCTTTACTTTCAGTCGGGGAAACCTATACCCAATCCACTT
CTCGGCTTAGATTCTACCTAAGCTAGCTTGACTGACTGAGATACAGCGTACCTTCAGCTCACAGACATGA
TAAGATACATTGATGAGTTTGGACAAACCACAACTAGAATGCAGTGAAAAAAATGCTTTATTTGTGAAAT
TTGTGATGCTATTGCTTTATTTGTAACCATTATAAGCTGCAATAAACAAGTTAACAACAACAATTGCATT
CATTTTATGTTTCAGGTTCAGGGGGAGGTGTGGGAGGTTTTTTAAAGCAAGTAAAACCTCTACAAATGTG
GTATTGGCCCATCTCTATCGGTATCGTAGCATAACCCCTTGGGGCCTCTAAACGGGTCTTGAGGGGTTTT
TTGTGCCCCTCGGGCCGGATTGCTATCTACCGGCATTGGCGCAGAAAAAAATGCCTGATGCGACGCTGCG
CGTCTTATACTCCCACATATGCCAGATTCAGCAACGGATACGGCTTCCCCAACTTGCCCACTTCCATACG
TGTCCTCCTTACCAGAAATTTATCCTTAAGGTCGTCAGCTATCCTGCAGGCGATCTCTCGATTTCGATCA
AGACATTCCTTTAATGGTCTTTTCTGGACACCACTAGGGGTCAGAAGTAGTTCATCAAACTTTCTTCCCT
CCCTAATCTCATTGGTTACCTTGGGCTATCGAAACTTAATTAACCAGTCAAGTCAGCTACTTGGCGAGAT
CGACTTGTCTGGGTTTCGACTACGCTCAGAATTGCGTCAGTCAAGTTCGATCTGGTCCTTGCTATTGCAC
CCGTTCTCCGATTACGAGTTTCATTTAAATCATGTGAGCAAAAGGCCAGCAAAAGGCCAGGAACCGTAAA
AAGGCCGCGTTGCTGGCGTTTTTCCATAGGCTCCGCCCCCCTGACGAGCATCACAAAAATCGACGCTCAA
GTCAGAGGTGGCGAAACCCGACAGGACTATAAAGATACCAGGCGTTTCCCCCTGGAAGCTCCCTCGTGCG
CTCTCCTGTTCCGACCCTGCCGCTTACCGGATACCTGTCCGCCTTTCTCCCTTCGGGAAGCGTGGCGCTT
TCTCATAGCTCACGCTGTAGGTATCTCAGTTCGGTGTAGGTCGTTCGCTCCAAGCTGGGCTGTGTGCACG
AACCCCCCGTTCAGCCCGACCGCTGCGCCTTATCCGGTAACTATCGTCTTGAGTCCAACCCGGTAAGACA
CGACTTATCGCCACTGGCAGCAGCCACTGGTAACAGGATTAGCAGAGCGAGGTATGTAGGCGGTGCTACA
GAGTTCTTGAAGTGGTGGCCTAACTACGGCTACACTAGAAGAACAGTATTTGGTATCTGCGCTCTGCTGA
AGCCAGTTACCTTCGGAAAAAGAGTTGGTAGCTCTTGATCCGGCAAACAAACCACCGCTGGTAGCGGTGG
TTTTTTTGTTTGCAAGCAGCAGATTACGCGCAGAAAAAAAGGATCTCAAGAAGATCCTTTGATCTTTTCT
ACGGGGTCTGACGCTCAGTGGAACGAAAACTCACGTTAAGGGATTTTGGTCATGAGATTATCAAAAAGGA
TCTTCACCTAGATCCTTTTAAATTAAAAATGAAGTTTTAAATCAATCTAAAGTATATATGAGTAAACTTG
GTCTGACAGTTACCAATGCTTAATCAGTGAGGCACCTATCTCAGCGATCTGTCTATTTCGTTCATCCATA
GTTGCATTTAAATTTCCGAACTCTCCAAGGCCCTCGTCGGAAAATCTTCAAACCTTTCGTCCGATCCATC
TTGCAGGCTACCTCTCGAACGAACTATCGCAAGTCTCTTGGCCGGCCTTGCGCCTTGGCTATTGCTTGGC
AGCGCCTATCGCCAGGTATTACTCCAATCCCGAATATCCGAGATCGGGATCACCCGAGAGAAGTTCAACC
TACATCCTCAATCCCGATCTATCCGAGATCCGAGGAATATCGAAATCGGGGCGCGCCTGGCCTCCGCGCC
GGGTTTTGGCGCCTCCCGCGGGCGCCCCCCTCGTCACGGCGAGCGCTGCCACGTCAGACGAAGGGCGCAG
GAGCGTCCTGATCCTTCCGCCCGGACGCTCAGGACAGCGGCCCGCTGCTCATAAGACTCGGCCTTAGAAC
CCCAGTATCAGCAGAAGGACATTTTAGGACGGGACTTGGGTGACTCTAGGGCACTGGTTTTCTTTCCAGA
GAGCGGAACAGGCGAGGAAAAGTAGTCCCTTCTCGGCGATTCTGCGGAGGGATCTCCGTGGGGCGGTGAA
CGCCGATGATTATATAAGGACGCGCCGGGTGTGGCACAGCTAGTTCCGTCGCAGCCGGGATTTGGGTCGC
GGTTCTTGTTTGTGGATCGCTGTGATCGTCACTTGGTGAGTAGCGGGCTGCTGGGCTGGCCGGGGCTTTC
GTGGCCGCCGGGCCGCTCGGTGGGACGGAAGCGTGTGGAGAGACCGCCAAGGGCTGTAGTCTGGGTCCGC
GAGCAAGGTTGCCCTGAACTGGGGGTTGGGGGGAGCGCAGCAAAATGGCGGCTGTTCCCGAGTCTTGAAT
GGAAGACGCTTGTGAGGCGGGCTGTGAGGTCGTTGAAACAAGGTGGGGGGCATGGTGGGCGGCAAGAACC
CAAGGTCTTGAGCCCTTCGCTAATGCGGGAAAGCTCTTATTCGGGTGAGATGGGCTGGGCACCATCTGGG
GACCCTGACGTGAAGTTTGTCACTGACTGGAGAACTCGGTTTGTCGTCTGTTGCGGGGGCGGCAGTTATG
GCGGTGCCGTTGGGCAGTGCACCCGTACCTTTGGGAGCGCGCGCCCTCGTCGTGTCGTGACGTCACCCGT
TCTGTTGGCTTATAATGCAGGGTGGGGCCACCTGCCGGTAGGTGTGCGGTAGGCTTTTCTCCGTCGCAGG
ACGCAGGGTTCGGGCCTAGGGTAGGCTCTCCTGAATCGACAGGCGCCGGACCTCTGGTGAGGGGAGGGAT
AAGTGAGGCGTCAGTTTCTTTGGTCGGTTTTATGTACCTATCTTCTTAAGTAGCTGAAGCTCCGGTTTTG
AACTATGCGCTCGGGGTTGGCGAGTGTGTTTTGTGAAGTTTTTTAGGCACCTTTTGAAATGTAATCATTT
GGGTCAATATGTAATTTTCAGTGTTAGACTTGTAAATTGTCCGCTAAATTCTGGCCGTTTTTGGCTTTTT
TGTTAGACAACATGACCGAGTACAAGCCCACGGTGCGCCTCGCCACCCGCGACGACGTCCCCAGGGCCGT
ACGCACCCTCGCCGCCGCGTTCGCCGACTACCCCGCCACGCGCCACACCGTCGATCCGGACCGCCACATC
GAGCGGGTCACCGAGCTGCAAGAACTCTTCCTCACGCGCGTCGGGCTCGACATCGGCAAGGTGTGGGTCG
CGGACGACGGCGCCGCGGTGGCGGTCTGGACCACGCCGGAGAGCGTCGAAGCGGGGGCGGTGTTCGCCGA
GATCGGCCCGCGCATGGCCGAGTTGAGCGGTTCCCGGCTGGCCGCGCAGCAACAGATGGAGGGCCTCCTG
GCGCCGCACCGGCCCAAGGAGCCCGCGTGGTTCCTGGCCACCGTCGGCGTCTCGCCCGACCACCAGGGCA
AGGGTCTGGGCAGCGCCGTCGTGCTCCCCGGAGTGGAGGCCGCCGAGCGCGCCGGGGTGCCCGCCTTCCT
GGAGACCTCCGCGCCCCGCAACCTCCCCTTCTACGAGCGGCTCGGCTTCACCGTCACCGCCGACGTCGAG
GTGCCCGAAGGACCGCGCACCTGGTGCATGACCCGCAAGCCCGGTGCCTAGGCTAGTATGTAAGCCTAGT
CTTAGATAATAAAATCGCTATCCATCGAAGATGGATGTGTGTTGGTTTTTTGTGTGTGTAACGCTAGGCG
CGCCTGGTGTACCGAGAACGATCCTCTCAGTGCGAGTCTCGACGATCCATATCGTTGCTTGGCAGTCAGC
CAGTCGGAATCCAGCTTGGGACCCAGGAAGTCCAATCGTCAGATATTGTACTCAAGCCTGGTCACGGCAG
CGTACCGATCTGTTTAAACCTAGATATTGATAGTCTGATCGGTCAACGTATAATCGAGTCCTAGCTTTTG
CAAACATCTATCAAGAGACAGGATCAGCAGGAGGCTTTCGCATGAGTATTCAACATTTCCGTGTCGCCCT
TATTCCCTTTTTTGCGGCATTTTGCCTTCCTGTTTTTGCTCACCCAGAAACGCTGGTGAAAGTAAAAGAT
GCTGAAGATCAGTTGGGTGCGCGAGTGGGTTACATCGAACTGGATCTCAACAGCGGTAAGATCCTTGAGA
GTTTTCGCCCCGAAGAACGCTTTCCAATGATGAGCACTTTTAAAGTTCTGCTATGTGGCGCGGTATTATC
CCGTATTGACGCCGGGCAAGAGCAACTCGGTCGCCGCATACACTATTCTCAGAATGACTTGGTTGAGTAT
TCACCAGTCACAGAAAAGCATCTTACGGATGGCATGACAGTAAGAGAATTATGCAGTGCTGCCATAACCA
TGAGTGATAACACTGCGGCCAACTTACTTCTGACAACGATTGGAGGACCGAAGGAGCTAACCGCTTTTTT
GCACAACATGGGGGATCATGTAACTCGCCTTGATCGTTGGGAACCGGAGCTGAATGAAGCCATACCAAAC
GACGAGCGTGACACCACGATGCCTGTAGCAATGGCAACAACCTTGCGTAAACTATTAACTGGCGAACTAC
TTACTCTAGCTTCCCGGCAACAGTTGATAGACTGGATGGAGGCGGATAAAGTTGCAGGACCACTTCTGCG
CTCGGCCCTTCCGGCTGGCTGGTTTATTGCTGATAAATCTGGAGCCGGTGAGCGTGGGTCTCGCGGTATC
ATTGCAGCACTGGGGCCAGATGGTAAGCCCTCCCGTATCGTAGTTATCTACACGACGGGGAGTCAGGCAA
CTATGGATGAACGAAATAGACAGATCGCTGAGATAGGTGCCTCACTGATTAAGCATTGGTAACCGATTCT
AGGTGCATTGGCGCAGAAAAAAATGCCTGATGCGACGCTGCGCGTCTTATACTCCCACATATGCCAGATT
CAGCAACGGATACGGCTTCCCCAACTTGCCCACTTCCATACGTGTCCTCCTTACCAGAAATTTATCCTTA
AGATCGTTTAAACTCGACTCTGGCTCTATCGAATCTCCGTCGTTTCGAGCTTACGCGAACAGCCGTGGCG
CTCATTTGCTCGTCGGGCATCGAATCTCGTCAGCTATCGTCAGCTTACCTTTTTGGCAGCGATCGCGGCT
CCCGACATCTTGGACCATTAGCTCCACAGGTATCTTCTTCCCTCTAGTGGTCATAACAGCAGCTTCAGCT
ACCTCTCAATTCAAAAAACCCCTCAAGACCCGTTTAGAGGCCCCAAGGGGTTATGCTATCAATCGTTGCG
TTACACACACAAAAAACCAACACACATCCATCTTCGATGGATAGCGATTTTATTATCTAACTGCTGATCG
AGTGTAGCCAGATCTAGTAATCAATTACGGGGTCATTAGTTCATAGCCCATATATGGAGTTCCGCGTTAC
ATAACTTACGGTAAATGGCCCGCCTGGCTGACCGCCCAACGACCCCCGCCCATTGACGTCAATAATGACG
TATGTTCCCATAGTAACGCCAATAGGGACTTTCCATTGACGTCAATGGGTGGAGTATTTACGGTAAACTG
CCCACTTGGCAGTACATCAAGTGTATCATATGCCAAGTACGCCCCCTATTGACGTCAATGACGGTAAATG
GCCCGCCTGGCATTATGCCCAGTACATGACCTTATGGGACTTTCCTACTTGGCAGTACATCTACGTATTA
GTCATCGCTATTACCATGCTGATGCGGTTTTGGCAGTACATCAATGGGCGTGGATAGCGGTTTGACTCAC
GGGGATTTCCAAGTCTCCACCCCATTGACGTCAATGGGAGTTTGTTTTGGCACCAAAATCAACGGGACTT
TCCAAAATGTCGTAACAACTCCGCCCCATTGACGCAAATGGGCGGTAGGCGTGTACGGTGGGAGGTCTAT
ATAAGCAGAGCTGGTTTAGTGAACCGTCAGATCAGATCTTTGTCGATCCTACCATCCACTCGACACACCC
GCCAGCGGCCGC
