Features (pLannotate 1.2.2; 8 found; start..end, strand, type, name):
      1..1210    -  promoter       UbC promoter: human ubiquitin C promoter
   1474..1538    +  CDS            bla(M) (fragment): β-lactamase lacking the signal sequence; bla(M); allows cytosolic expression of β-lactamase
   1710..2298    +  rep_origin     ori: high-copy-number ColE1/pMB1/pBR322/pUC origin of replication
   2524..2595    -  misc_feature   3' β-globin insulator: insulator downstream of the human β-globin locus (Farrell et al., 2002)
   2640..2776    -  terminator     rrnG terminator: transcription terminator from the E. coli ribosomal RNA rrnG operon (Albrechtsen et al., 1991)
   2789..3649    -  CDS            AmpR: β-lactamase; bla; confers resistance to ampicillin, carbenicillin, and related antibiotics
   3915..3963    -  polyA_signal   poly(A) signal: synthetic polyadenylation signal
   3992..4589    -  CDS            PuroR (fragment): puromycin N-acetyltransferase; pac from Streptomyces; confers resistance to puromycin
>Addgene plasmid #152970 | pGBW-m4133544 | addgene full sequence | sequence record 310593 | Addgene NGS Result
GTCTAACAAAAAAGCCAAAAACGGCCAGAATTTAGCGGACAATTTACAAGTCTAACACTGAAAATTACAT
ATTGACCCAAATGATTACATTTCAAAAGGTGCCTAAAAAACTTCACAAAACACACTCGCCAACCCCGAGC
GCATAGTTCAAAACCGGAGCTTCAGCTACTTAAGAAGATAGGTACATAAAACCGACCAAAGAAACTGACG
CCTCACTTATCCCTCCCCTCACCAGAGGTCCGGCGCCTGTCGATTCAGGAGAGCCTACCCTAGGCCCGAA
CCCTGCGTCCTGCGACGGAGAAAAGCCTACCGCACACCTACCGGCAGGTGGCCCCACCCTGCATTATAAG
CCAACAGAACGGGTGACGTCACGACACGACGAGGGCGCGCGCTCCCAAAGGTACGGGTGCACTGCCCAAC
GGCACCGCCATAACTGCCGCCCCCGCAACAGACGACAAACCGAGTTCTCCAGTCAGTGACAAACTTCACG
TCAGGGTCCCCAGATGGTGCCCAGCCCATCTCACCCGAATAAGAGCTTTCCCGCATTAGCGAAGGGCTCA
AGACCTTGGGTTCTTGCCGCCCACCATGCCCCCCACCTTGTTTCAACGACCTCACAGCCCGCCTCACAAG
CGTCTTCCATTCAAGACTCGGGAACAGCCGCCATTTTGCTGCGCTCCCCCCAACCCCCAGTTCAGGGCAA
CCTTGCTCGCGGACCCAGACTACAGCCCTTGGCGGTCTCTCCACACGCTTCCGTCCCACCGAGCGGCCCG
GCGGCCACGAAAGCCCCGGCCAGCCCAGCAGCCCGCTACTCACCAAGTGACGATCACAGCGATCCACAAA
CAAGAACCGCGACCCAAATCCCGGCTGCGACGGAACTAGCTGTGCCACACCCGGCGCGTCCTTATATAAT
CATCGGCGTTCACCGCCCCACGGAGATCCCTCCGCAGAATCGCCGAGAAGGGACTACTTTTCCTCGCCTG
TTCCGCTCTCTGGAAAGAAAACCAGTGCCCTAGAGTCACCCAAGTCCCGTCCTAAAATGTCCTTCTGCTG
ATACTGGGGTTCTAAGGCCGAGTCTTATGAGCAGCGGGCCGCTGTCCTGAGCGTCCGGGCGGAAGGATCA
GGACGCTCCTGCGCCCTTCGTCTGACGTGGCAGCGCTCGCCGTGACGAGGGGGGCGCCCGCGGGAGGCGC
CAAAACCCGGCGCGGAGGCCAGGCGCGCCCCGATTTCGATATTCCTCGGATCTCGGATAGATCGGGATTG
AGGATGTAGGTTGAACTTCTCTCGGGTGATCCCGATCTCGGATATTCGGGATTGGAGTAATACCTGGCGA
TAGGCGCTGCCAAGCAATAGCCAAGGCGCAAGGCCGGCCAAGAGACTTGCGATAGTTCGTTCGAGAGGTA
GCCTGCAAGATGGATCGGACGAAAGGTTTGAAGATTTTCCGACGAGGGCCTTGGAGAGTTCGGAAATTTA
AATGCAACTATGGATGAACGAAATAGACAGATCGCTGAGATAGGTGCCTCACTGATTAAGCATTGGTAAC
TGTCAGACCAAGTTTACTCATATATACTTTAGATTGATTTAAAACTTCATTTTTAATTTAAAAGGATCTA
GGTGAAGATCCTTTTTGATAATCTCATGACCAAAATCCCTTAACGTGAGTTTTCGTTCCACTGAGCGTCA
GACCCCGTAGAAAAGATCAAAGGATCTTCTTGAGATCCTTTTTTTCTGCGCGTAATCTGCTGCTTGCAAA
CAAAAAAACCACCGCTACCAGCGGTGGTTTGTTTGCCGGATCAAGAGCTACCAACTCTTTTTCCGAAGGT
AACTGGCTTCAGCAGAGCGCAGATACCAAATACTGTTCTTCTAGTGTAGCCGTAGTTAGGCCACCACTTC
AAGAACTCTGTAGCACCGCCTACATACCTCGCTCTGCTAATCCTGTTACCAGTGGCTGCTGCCAGTGGCG
ATAAGTCGTGTCTTACCGGGTTGGACTCAAGACGATAGTTACCGGATAAGGCGCAGCGGTCGGGCTGAAC
GGGGGGTTCGTGCACACAGCCCAGCTTGGAGCGAACGACCTACACCGAACTGAGATACCTACAGCGTGAG
CTATGAGAAAGCGCCACGCTTCCCGAAGGGAGAAAGGCGGACAGGTATCCGGTAAGCGGCAGGGTCGGAA
CAGGAGAGCGCACGAGGGAGCTTCCAGGGGGAAACGCCTGGTATCTTTATAGTCCTGTCGGGTTTCGCCA
CCTCTGACTTGAGCGTCGATTTTTGTGATGCTCGTCAGGGGGGCGGAGCCTATGGAAAAACGCCAGCAAC
GCGGCCTTTTTACGGTTCCTGGCCTTTTGCTGGCCTTTTGCTCACATGATTTAAATGAAACTCGTAATCG
GAGAACGGGTGCAATAGCAAGGACCAGATCGAACTTGACTGACGCAATTCTGAGCGTAGTCGAAACCCAG
ACAAGTCGATCTCGCCAAGTAGCTGACTTGACTGGTTAATTAAGTTTCGATAGCCCAAGGTAACCAATGA
GATTAGGGAGGGAAGAAAGTTTGATGAACTACTTCTGACCCCTAGTGGTGTCCAGAAAAGACCATTAAAG
GAATGTCTTGATCGAAATCGAGAGATCGCCTGCAGGATAGCTGACGACCTTAAGGATAAATTTCTGGTAA
GGAGGACACGTATGGAAGTGGGCAAGTTGGGGAAGCCGTATCCGTTGCTGAATCTGGCATATGTGGGAGT
ATAAGACGCGCAGCGTCGCATCAGGCATTTTTTTCTGCGCCAATGCACCTAGAATCGGTTACCAATGCTT
AATCAGTGAGGCACCTATCTCAGCGATCTGTCTATTTCGTTCATCCATAGTTGCCTGACTCCCCGTCGTG
TAGATAACTACGATACGGGAGGGCTTACCATCTGGCCCCAGTGCTGCAATGATACCGCGAGACCCACGCT
CACCGGCTCCAGATTTATCAGCAATAAACCAGCCAGCCGGAAGGGCCGAGCGCAGAAGTGGTCCTGCAAC
TTTATCCGCCTCCATCCAGTCTATCAACTGTTGCCGGGAAGCTAGAGTAAGTAGTTCGCCAGTTAATAGT
TTACGCAAGGTTGTTGCCATTGCTACAGGCATCGTGGTGTCACGCTCGTCGTTTGGTATGGCTTCATTCA
GCTCCGGTTCCCAACGATCAAGGCGAGTTACATGATCCCCCATGTTGTGCAAAAAAGCGGTTAGCTCCTT
CGGTCCTCCAATCGTTGTCAGAAGTAAGTTGGCCGCAGTGTTATCACTCATGGTTATGGCAGCACTGCAT
AATTCTCTTACTGTCATGCCATCCGTAAGATGCTTTTCTGTGACTGGTGAATACTCAACCAAGTCATTCT
GAGAATAGTGTATGCGGCGACCGAGTTGCTCTTGCCCGGCGTCAATACGGGATAATACCGCGCCACATAG
CAGAACTTTAAAAGTGCTCATCATTGGAAAGCGTTCTTCGGGGCGAAAACTCTCAAGGATCTTACCGCTG
TTGAGATCCAGTTCGATGTAACCCACTCGCGCACCCAACTGATCTTCAGCATCTTTTACTTTCACCAGCG
TTTCTGGGTGAGCAAAAACAGGAAGGCAAAATGCCGCAAAAAAGGGAATAAGGGCGACACGGAAATGTTG
AATACTCATGCGAAAGCCTCCTGCTGATCCTGTCTCTTGATAGATGTTTGCAAAAGCTAGGACTCGATTA
TACGTTGACCGATCAGACTATCAATATCTAGGTTTAAACAGATCGGTACGCTGCCGTGACCAGGCTTGAG
TACAATATCTGACGATTGGACTTCCTGGGTCCCAAGCTGGATTCCGACTGGCTGACTGCCAAGCAACGAT
ATGGATCGTCGAGACTCGCACTGAGAGGATCGTTCTCGGTACACCAGGCGCGCCTAGCGTTACACACACA
AAAAACCAACACACATCCATCTTCGATGGATAGCGATTTTATTATCTAAGACTAGGCTTACATACTAGCC
TAGGCACCGGGCTTGCGGGTCATGCACCAGGTGCGCGGTCCTTCGGGCACCTCGACGTCGGCGGTGACGG
TGAAGCCGAGCCGCTCGTAGAAGGGGAGGTTGCGGGGCGCGGAGGTCTCCAGGAAGGCGGGCACCCCGGC
GCGCTCGGCGGCCTCCACTCCGGGGAGCACGACGGCGCTGCCCAGACCCTTGCCCTGGTGGTCGGGCGAG
ACGCCGACGGTGGCCAGGAACCACGCGGGCTCCTTGGGCCGGTGCGGCGCCAGGAGGCCCTCCATCTGTT
GCTGCGCGGCCAGCCGGGAACCGCTCAACTCGGCCATGCGCGGGCCGATCTCGGCGAACACCGCCCCCGC
TTCGACGCTCTCCGGCGTGGTCCAGACCGCCACCGCGGCGCCGTCGTCCGCGACCCACACCTTGCCGATG
TCGAGCCCGACGCGCGTGAGGAAGAGTTCTTGCAGCTCGGTGACCCGCTCGATGTGGCGGTCCGGATCGA
CGGTGTGGCGCGTGGCGGGGTAGTCGGCGAACGCGGCGGCGAGGGTGCGTACGGCCCTGGGGACGTCGTC
GCGGGTGGCGAGGCGCACCGTGGGCTTGTACTCGGTCATGTT
